Addgene plasmid #62545: VZV ORF1
Purpose: varicella zoster virus, VZV, ORF 1 from vaccine strain in Eukaryota expression vector
Depositing lab: Randall Cohrs. Depositing organization: University of Colorado Denver and Anschutz Medical Campus.
Backbone
  Vector backbone: pCIneo
  Backbone manufacturer: Promega
  Backbone size w/o insert (bp): 5472
  Total vector size (bp): 5553
  Vector type: Mammalian Expression
Growth in bacteria
  Bacterial resistance: Ampicillin, 100 μg/mL
  Growth temperature: 37°C
  Growth strain: DH5alpha
  Copy number: High Copy
Gene/Insert
  Gene/Insert name: VZV ORF 1
  Species: varicella zoster virus
  Insert size (bp): 81
  Mutation: plasmid (VACCINE) arg42ala43. wild type gyl42thr43
  GenBank ID: AB097933.1
  Promoter: CMV IE with intron
  Cloning method: Unknown
  Sequencing primers: 5′ ATGTCCAGGGTATC; 3′ TTATTCTCGCTTGC
Terms and licenses: Academic/Nonprofit Terms; Industry Terms: Not Available to Industry
How to cite: VZV ORF1 was a gift from Randall Cohrs (Addgene plasmid # 62545 ; http://n2t.net/addgene:62545 ; RRID:Addgene_62545)
