[The description below was written by a language model from this plasmid's Addgene catalogue record.]
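Description:
VZV ORF1 is a mammalian expression plasmid built on the commercial pCIneo backbone, carrying open reading frame 1 of varicella zoster virus derived from the vaccine strain. The backbone is listed at 5472 bp and the complete plasmid at 5553 bp. It is maintained in E. coli as a high-copy plasmid under ampicillin selection. As its name suggests, pCIneo vectors generally also carry a neomycin resistance cassette that permits G418 selection of stably transfected mammalian cells, although the record itself does not list this marker, and no feature table is provided to confirm individual backbone elements.

The insert is placed under the cytomegalovirus immediate-early promoter with an intron. In this common arrangement, the strong constitutive viral promoter drives transcription in a wide range of mammalian cells, and the upstream intron promotes splicing and tends to improve mRNA export and expression. The recorded insert size is 81 bp. This sits awkwardly with the mutation note, which refers to residues 42 and 43 and so implies a longer coding region, and the record does not resolve the discrepancy. According to that note, the vaccine-derived sequence in the plasmid encodes arginine and alanine at positions 42 and 43, where the wild-type virus has glycine and threonine. No epitope tags or reporter fusions are recorded, and the cloning method is given as unknown.

The stated purpose is simply eukaryotic expression of the vaccine-strain ORF1. This would suit transient or stable transfection studies of this individual VZV gene product outside the context of viral infection.
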