>Addgene plasmid #62545 | VZV ORF1 | depositor partial sequence | sequence record 102714 | VZV ORF 1 insert from vaccine or japan clade (entire open reading frame including termination codon)
ATGTCCAGGGTATCGGAGTATGGGGTACCGGAAGGTGTTCGGGAATCTGATAGCGATACAGACTCTGTGT
TTATGTATCAGCATACAGAGCTTATGCAGAACAACGCGTCGCCACTCGTCGTTCGGGCAAGACCACCGGC
GGTTCTTATTCCACTGGTTGATGTCCCAAGGCCACGATCCCGGAGAAAGGCGTCCGCGCAACTGAAAATG
CAAATGGACAGGTTATGCAATGTACTGGGTGTAGTACTCCAGATGGCGACGTTGGCTTTGGTGACATATA
TAGCTTTTGTTGTGCATACACGCGCGACAAGCTGCAAGCGAGAATAA
