>Addgene plasmid #62545 | VZV ORF1 | addgene partial sequence | sequence record 107018 | CMV-F 5'-CGCAAATGGGCGGTAGGCGTG-3'
ACCGTCAGATCACTAGAAGCTTTATTGCGGTAGTTTATCACAGTTAAATTGCTAACGCAGTCAGTGCTTC
TGACACAACAGTCTCGAACTTAAGCTGCAGTGACTCTCTTAAGGTAGCCTTGCAGAAGTTGGTCGTGAGG
CACTGGGCAGGTAAGTATCAAGGTTACAAGACAGGTTTAAGGAGACCAATAGAAACTGGGCTTGTCGAGA
CAGAGAAGACTCTTGCGTTTCTGATAGGCACCTATTGGTCTTACTGACATCCACTTTGCCTTTCTCTCCA
CAGGTGTCCACTCCCAGTTCAATTACAGCTCTTAAGGCTAGAGTACTTAATACGACTCACTATAGGCTAG
CCTCGAGAATGAGGTACCCATACGATGTTCCAGATTACGCTATGTCCAGGGTATCGGAGTATGGGGTACC
GGAAGGTGTTCGGGAATCTGATAGCGATACAGACTCTGTGTTTATGTATCAGCATACAGAGCTTATGCAG
AACAACGCGTCGCCACTCGTCGTTCGGGCAAGACCACCGGCGGTTCTTATTCCACTGGTTGATGTCCCAA
GGCCACGATCCCGGAGAAAGGCGTCCGCGCAACTGAAAATGCAAATGGACAGGTTATGCAATGTACTGGG
TGTAGTACTCCAGATGGCGACGTTGGCTTTGGTGACATATATAGCTTTTGTTGTGCATACACGCGCGACA
AGCTGCAAGCGAGAATAATCTAGAGTCGACCCGGGCGGCCGCTTCCCTTTAGTGAGGGTTAATGCTTCGA
GCAGACATGATAAGATACATTGATGAGTTTGGACAAACCACAACTAGAATGCAGTGAAAAAAA
