>Addgene plasmid #62545 | VZV ORF1 | addgene partial sequence | sequence record 107019 | EBV-rev 5'-GTGGTTTGTCCAAACTCATC-3'
ACCCTCACTAAAGGGAAGCGGCCGCCCGGGTCGACTCTAGATTATTCTCGCTTGCAGCTTGTCGCGCGTG
TATGCACAACAAAAGCTATATATGTCACCAAAGCCAACGTCGCCATCTGGAGTACTACACCCAGTACATT
GCATAACCTGTCCATTTGCATTTTCAGTTGCGCGGACGCCTTTCTCCGGGATCGTGGCCTTGGGACATCA
ACCAGTGGAATAAGAACCGCCGGTGGTCTTGCCCGAACGACGAGTGGCGACGCGTTGTTCTGCATAAGCT
CTGTATGCTGATACATAAACACAGAGTCTGTATCGCTATCAGATTCCCGAACACCTTCCGGTACCCCATA
CTCCGATACCCTGGACATAGCGTAATCTGGAACATCGTATGGGTACCTCATTCTCGAGGCTAGCCTATAG
TGAGTCGTATTAAGTACTCTAGCCTTAAGAGCTGTAATTGAACTGGGAGTGGACACCTGTGGAGAGAAAG
GCAAAGTGGATGTCAGTAAGACCAATAGGTGCCTATCAGAAACGCAAGAGTCTTCTCTGTCTCGACAAGC
CCAGTTTCTATTGGTCTCCTTAAACCTGTCTTGTAACCTTGATACTTACCTGCCCAGTGCCTCACGACCA
ACTTCTGCAAGGCTACCTTAAGAGAGTCACTGCAGCTTAAGTTCGAGACTGTTGTGTCAGAAGCACTGAC
TGCGTTAGCAATTTAACTGTGATAAACTACCGCAATAAAGCTTCTAGTGATCTGACGGTTCACTAAACGA
GCTCTGCTTATATAGACCTCCCACCGTACACGCCTACCGCCCATTTGCGTCAACGGGGCGGGCGATCGCA
GTTGTTACGACATTTTGGAAAGTCCCGTTGATTTTGGTGCCAAAACAAACTCCCATTGACGTCAATGGGG
